>Addgene plasmid #193553 | EGFP-mCherry | addgene full sequence | sequence record 383661 | Addgene NGS Result
TACCGCCATGCATTAGTTATTAATAGTAATCAATTACGGGGTCATTAGTTCATAGCCCATATATGGAGTT
CCGCGTTACATAACTTACGGTAAATGGCCCGCCTGGCTGACCGCCCAACGACCCCCGCCCATTGACGTCA
ATAATGACGTATGTTCCCATAGTAACGCCAATAGGGACTTTCCATTGACGTCAATGGGTGGAGTATTTAC
GGTAAACTGCCCACTTGGCAGTACATCAAGTGTATCATATGCCAAGTACGCCCCCTATTGACGTCAATGA
CGGTAAATGGCCCGCCTGGCATTATGCCCAGTACATGACCTTATGGGACTTTCCTACTTGGCAGTACATC
TACGTATTAGTCATCGCTATTACCATGGTGATGCGGTTTTGGCAGTACATCAATGGGCGTGGATAGCGGT
TTGACTCACGGGGATTTCCAAGTCTCCACCCCATTGACGTCAATGGGAGTTTGTTTTGGCACCAAAATCA
ACGGGACTTTCCAAAATGTCGTAACAACTCCGCCCCATTGACGCAAATGGGCGGTAGGCGTGTACGGTGG
GAGGTCTATATAAGCAGAGCTGGTTTAGTGAACCGTCAGATCCGCTAGCGCTACCGGTCGCCACCATGGT
GAGCAAGGGCGAGGAGCTGTTCACCGGGGTGGTGCCCATCCTGGTCGAGCTGGACGGCGACGTAAACGGC
CACAAGTTCAGCGTGTCCGGCGAGGGCGAGGGCGATGCCACCTACGGCAAGCTGACCCTGAAGTTCATCT
GCACCACCGGCAAGCTGCCCGTGCCCTGGCCCACCCTCGTGACCACCCTGACCTACGGCGTGCAGTGCTT
CAGCCGCTACCCCGACCACATGAAGCAGCACGACTTCTTCAAGTCCGCCATGCCCGAAGGCTACGTCCAG
GAGCGCACCATCTTCTTCAAGGACGACGGCAACTACAAGACCCGCGCCGAGGTGAAGTTCGAGGGCGACA
CCCTGGTGAACCGCATCGAGCTGAAGGGCATCGACTTCAAGGAGGACGGCAACATCCTGGGGCACAAGCT
GGAGTACAACTACAACAGCCACAACGTCTATATCATGGCCGACAAGCAGAAGAACGGCATCAAGGTGAAC
TTCAAGATCCGCCACAACATCGAGGACGGCAGCGTGCAGCTCGCCGACCACTACCAGCAGAACACCCCCA
TCGGCGACGGCCCCGTGCTGCTGCCCGACAACCACTACCTGAGCACCCAGTCCAAGCTGAGCAAAGACCC
CAACGAGAAGCGCGATCACATGGTCCTGCTGGAGTTCGTGACCGCCGCCGGCGGATCCGGAGGGTCTGAG
GAGGATAACATGGCCATCATCAAGGAGTTCATGCGCTTCAAGGTGCACATGGAGGGCTCCGTGAACGGCC
ACGAGTTCGAGATCGAGGGCGAGGGCGAGGGCCGCCCCTACGAGGGCACCCAGACCGCCAAGCTGAAGGT
GACCAAGGGTGGCCCCCTGCCCTTCGCCTGGGACATCCTGTCCCCTCAGTTCATGTACGGCTCCAAGGCC
TACGTGAAGCACCCCGCCGACATCCCCGACTACTTGAAGCTGTCCTTCCCCGAGGGCTTCAAGTGGGAGC
GCGTGATGAACTTCGAGGACGGCGGCGTGGTGACCGTGACCCAGGACTCCTCCCTGCAGGACGGCGAGTT
CATCTACAAGGTGAAGCTGCGCGGCACCAACTTCCCCTCCGACGGCCCCGTAATGCAGAAGAAGACCATG
GGCTGGGAGGCCTCCTCCGAGCGGATGTACCCCGAGGACGGCGCCCTGAAGGGCGAGATCAAGCAGAGGC
TGAAGCTGAAGGACGGCGGCCACTACGACGCTGAGGTCAAGACCACCTACAAGGCCAAGAAGCCCGTGCA
GCTGCCCGGCGCCTACAACGTCAACATCAAGTTGGACATCACCTCCCACAACGAGGACTACACCATCGTG
GAACAGTACGAACGCGCCGAGGGCCGCCACTCCACCGGCGGCATGGACGAGCTGTACAAGTAACTGATCA
TAATCAGCCATACCACATTTGTAGAGGTTTTACTTGCTTTAAAAAACCTCCCACACCTCCCCCTGAACCT
GAAACATAAAATGAATGCAATTGTTGTTGTTAACTTGTTTATTGCAGCTTATAATGGTTACAAATAAAGC
AATAGCATCACAAATTTCACAAATAAAGCATTTTTTTCACTGCATTCTAGTTGTGGTTTGTCCAAACTCA
TCAATGTATCTTAACGCGTAAATTGTAAGCGTTAATATTTTGTTAAAATTCGCGTTAAATTTTTGTTAAA
TCAGCTCATTTTTTAACCAATAGGCCGAAATCGGCAAAATCCCTTATAAATCAAAAGAATAGACCGAGAT
AGGGT
[37 nt withheld, positions 2386-2422]
AAAGAACGTGGACTCCAACGTCAAAGG
[49 nt withheld, positions 2450-2498]
T
[91 nt withheld, positions 2500-2590]
G
[124 nt withheld, positions 2592-2715]
CAGGTGGCACTTTTCGGGGAAATGTGCGCGGAACCCCTATTTGTTTATTTTTCTAAATACATTCAAATAT
GTATCCGCTCATGAGACAATAACCCTGATAAATGCTTCAATAATATTGAAAAAGGAAGAGTCCTGAGGCG
GAAAGAACCAGCTGTGGAATGTGTGTCAGTTAGGGTGTGGAAAGTCCCCAGGCTCCCCAGCAGGCAGAAG
TATGCAAAGCATGCATCTCAATTAGTCAGCAACCAGGTGTGGAAAGTCCCCAGGCTCCCCAGCAGGCAGA
AGTATGCAAAGCATGCATCTCAATTAGTCAGCAACCATAGTCCCGCCCCTAACTCCGCCCATCCCGCCCC
TAACTCCGCCCAGTTCCGCCCATTCTCCGCCCCATGGCTGACTAATTTTTTTTATTTATGCAGAGGCCGA
GGCCGCCTCGGCCTCTGAGCTATTCCAGAAGTAGTGAGGAGGCTTTTTTGGAGGCCTAGGCTTTTGCAAA
GATCGATCAAGAGACAGGATGAGGATCGTTTCGCATGATTGAACAAGATGGATTGCACGCAGGTTCTCCG
GCCGCTTGGGTGGAGAGGCTATTCGGCTATGACTGGGCACAACAGACAATCGGCTGCTCTGATGCCGCCG
TGTTCCGGCTGTCAGCGCAGGGGCGCCCGGTTCTTTTTGTCAAGACCGACCTGTCCGGTGCCCTGAATGA
ACTGCAAGACGAGGCAGCGCGGCTATCGTGGCTGGCCACGACGGGCGTTCCTTGCGCAGCTGTGCTCGAC
GTTGTCACTGAAGCGGGAAGGGACTGGCTGCTATTGGGCGAAGTGCCGGGGCAGGATCTCCTGTCATCTC
ACCTTGCTCCTGCCGAGAAAGTATCCATCATGGCTGATGCAATGCGGCGGCTGCATACGCTTGATCCGGC
TACCTGCCCATTCGACCACCAAGCGAAACATCGCATCGAGCGAGCACGTACTCGGATGGAAGCCGGTCTT
GTCGATCAGGATGATCTGGACGAAGAGCATCAGGGGCTCGCGCCAGCCGAACTGTTCGCCAGGCTCAAGG
CGAGCATGCCCGACGGCGAGGATCTCGTCGTGACCCATGGCGATGCCTGCTTGCCGAATATCATGGTGGA
AAATGGCCGCTTTTCTGGATTCATCGACTGTGGCCGGCTGGGTGTGGCGGACCGCTATCAGGACATAGCG
TTGGCTACCCGTGATATTGCTGAAGAGCTTGGCGGCGAATGGGCTGACCGCTTCCTCGTGCTTTACGGTA
TCGCCGCTCCCGATTCGCAGCGCATCGCCTTCTATCGCCTTCTTGACGAGTTCTTCTGAGCGGGACTCTG
GGGTTCGAAATGACCGACCAAGCGACGCCCAACCTGCCATCACGAGATTTCGATTCCACCGCCGCCTTCT
ATGAAAGGTTGGGCTTCGGAATCGTTTTCCGGGACGCCGGCTGGATGATCCTCCAGCGCGGGGATCTCAT
GCTGGAGTTCTTCGCCCACCCTAGGGGGAGGCTAACTGAAACACGGAAGGAGACAATACCGGAAGGAACC
CGCGCTATGACGGCAATAAAAAGACAGAATAAAACGCACGGTGTTGGGTCGTTTGTTCATAAACGCGGGG
TTCGGTCCCAGGGCTGGCACTCTGTCGATACCCCACCGAGACCCCATTGGGGCCAATACGCCCGCGTTTC
TTCCTTTTCCCCACCCCACCCCCCAAGTTCGGGTGAAGGCCCAGGGCTCGCAGCCAACGTCGGGGCGGCA
GGCCCTGCCATAGCCTCAGGTTACTCATATATACTTTAGATTGATTTAAAACTTCATTTTTAATTTAAAA
GGATCTAGGTGAAGATCCTTTTTGATAATCTCATGACCAAAATCCCTTAACGTGAGTTTTCGTTCCACTG
AGCGTCAGACCCCGTAGAAAAGATCAAAGGATCTTCTTGAGATCCTTTTTTTCTGCGCGTAATCTGCTGC
TTGCAAACAAAAAAACCACCGCTACCAGCGGTGGTTTGTTTGCCGGATCAAGAGCTACCAACTCTTTTTC
CGAAGGTAACTGGCTTCAGCAGAGCGCAGATACCAAATACTGTTCTTCTAGTGTAGCCGTAGTTAGGCCA
CCACTTCAAGAACTCTGTAGCACCGCCTACATACCTCGCTCTGCTAATCCTGTTACCAGTGGCTGCTGCC
AGTGGCGATAAGTCGTGTCTTACCGGGTTGGACTCAAGACGATAGTTACCGGATAAGGCGCAGCGGTCGG
GCTGAACGGGGGGTTCGTGCACACAGCCCAGCTTGGAGCGAACGACCTACACCGAACTGAGATACCTACA
GCGTGAGCTATGAGAAAGCGCCACGCTTCCCGAAGGGAGAAAGGCGGACAGGTATCCGGTAAGCGGCAGG
GTCGGAACAGGAGAGCGCACGAGGGAGCTTCCAGGGGGAAACGCCTGGTATCTTTATAGTCCTGTCGGGT
TTCGCCACCTCTGACTTGAGCGTCGATTTTTGTGATGCTCGTCAGGGGGGCGGAGCCTATGGAAAAACGC
CAGCAACGCGGCCTTTTTACGGTTCCTGGCCTTTTGCTGGCCTTTTGCTCACATGTTCTTTCCTGCGTTA
TCCCCTGATTCTGTGGATAACCGTAT
Features (pLannotate 1.2.2; 14 found; start..end, strand, type, name):
     74..377     +  enhancer       CMV enhancer: human cytomegalovirus immediate early enhancer
    378..581     +  promoter       CMV promoter: human cytomegalovirus (CMV) immediate early promoter
    626..1333    +  CDS            mEGFP: mEGFP is a basic (constitutively fluorescent) green fluorescent protein published in 2002, derived from Aequorea victoria. It has moderate acid sensitivity.
   1328..2020    +  CDS            Blue102: Blue102 is a fluorescent protein published in 2010, derived from Discosoma sp..
   2025..2109    +  CDS            large T antigen (fragment): large T antigen from SV40 (simian virus 40)
   2132..2253    +  polyA_signal   SV40 poly(A) signal: SV40 polyadenylation signal
   2287..2715    -  rep_origin     f1 ori (sequence partly withheld): f1 bacteriophage origin of replication; arrow indicates direction of (+) strand synthesis
   2742..2846    +  promoter       AmpR promoter: bla
   2848..3205    +  promoter       SV40 promoter: SV40 enhancer and early promoter
   3240..4034    +  CDS            NeoR/KanR: aminoglycoside phosphotransferase from Tn5; aph(3')-II (or nptII); confers resistance to neomycin, kanamycin, and G418 (Geneticin®)
   4055..4207    +  CDS            ble (fragment): BLE_KLEPN - Experimental evidence at protein level: Swiss-Prot protein existence level 1. Binding protein with a strong affinity to the bleomycin family of antibiotics. Binds to CL990; an antimitotic-antibiotic compound. From Klebsiella pneumoniae.
   4266..4313    +  polyA_signal   HSV TK poly(A) signal: herpes simplex virus thymidine kinase polyadenylation signal (Cole and Stacy, 1985)
   4404..4420    -  polyA_signal   bGH poly(A) signal (fragment): bovine growth hormone polyadenylation signal
   4642..5230    +  rep_origin     ori: high-copy-number ColE1/pMB1/pBR322/pUC origin of replication
