[The description below was written by a language model from this plasmid's Addgene catalogue record and pLannotate feature annotations shown in this document.]
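Description:
EGFP-mCherry is a 5,331 bp mammalian expression plasmid built on the Clontech pEGFP-C1 backbone that produces a tandem fusion of two fluorescent proteins. The human cytomegalovirus immediate-early enhancer and promoter drive a single open reading frame in which monomeric EGFP (mEGFP), carried on the backbone, sits at the N terminus and a 693 bp mCherry insert, added by Gibson assembly, follows directly downstream. The automated annotation labels this second coding region as "Blue102", a Discosoma-derived protein. That is best read as a closest-match call for the related mCherry sequence, since its position and length match the catalogued insert. The transcript is terminated by the SV40 polyadenylation signal. The short "large T antigen" fragment annotated just upstream of that signal is probably residual SV40 sequence, not a functional coding element.

The plasmid replicates in E. coli from a high-copy ColE1/pUC-type origin, and it also carries an f1 phage origin for single-stranded DNA production. Selection relies on one Tn5 aminoglycoside phosphotransferase gene (NeoR/KanR) placed behind both a bacterial bla promoter and the SV40 enhancer/early promoter and followed by the HSV TK polyadenylation signal. This arrangement gives kanamycin resistance in bacteria and allows G418 selection of transfected mammalian cells. The ble and bGH poly(A) fragments in the table are small partial matches.

The record states only that the plasmid expresses mEGFP-mCherry in mammalian cells. It was deposited with a study of clathrin light chain conformation at the plasma membrane. Covalently linked green-red pairs of this kind are commonly used as FRET or dual-colour imaging controls, but the record does not give this construct's specific role.
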