Addgene plasmid #193553: EGFP-mCherry
Purpose: Expresses mEGFP-mCherry in mammalian cells.
Depositing lab: Justin Taraska. Depositing organization: National Heart, Lung, and Blood Institute (NHLBI). Publication: A conformational switch in clathrin light chain regulates lattice structure and endocytosis at the plasma membrane of mammalian cells. Obashi K, Sochacki KA, Strub MP, Taraska JW. Nat Commun. 2023 Feb 9;14(1):732. doi: 10.1038/s41467-023-36304-7. PubMed 36759616.
Backbone
  Vector backbone: pEGFP-C1
  Backbone manufacturer: Clontech
  Total vector size (bp): 5331
  Vector type: Mammalian Expression
Growth in bacteria
  Bacterial resistance: Kanamycin, 50 μg/mL
  Growth temperature: 37°C
  Growth strain: DH5alpha
  Copy number: Unknown
Gene/Insert
  Gene/Insert name: mCherry
  Insert size (bp): 693
  Promoter: CMV
  Tag / fusion protein: mEGFP (N terminal on backbone)
  Cloning method: Gibson Cloning
  Sequencing primers: 5′ CMV-F; 3′ SV40-pArev
Terms and licenses: Academic/Nonprofit Terms; Industry Terms: Not Available to Industry
Depositor comments: Please visit https://doi.org/10.1101/2022.03.21.485138 for bioRxiv preprint.
How to cite: EGFP-mCherry was a gift from Justin Taraska (Addgene plasmid # 193553 ; http://n2t.net/addgene:193553 ; RRID:Addgene_193553)
